Addgene plasmid #83424: pEGFP-Rab21-CCSS
Purpose: Mouse Rab21, mutation of the putative COOH-terminal prenylation motif (residues 218 and 219 from C to S). Generated from pEGFP-Rab21 by site-directed mutagenesis.
Depositing lab: Johanna Ivaska. Depositing organization: University of Turku. Publication: Small GTPase Rab21 regulates cell adhesion and controls endosomal traffic of beta1-integrins. Pellinen T, Arjonen A, Vuoriluoto K, Kallio K, Fransen JA, Ivaska J. J Cell Biol. 2006 Jun 5;173(5):767-80. 10.1083/jcb.200509019 PubMed 16754960.
Backbone
  Vector backbone: pEGFP-C1
  Backbone size w/o insert (bp): 4681
  Total vector size (bp): 5358
  Vector type: Mammalian Expression
Growth in bacteria
  Bacterial resistance: Kanamycin, 50 μg/mL
  Growth temperature: 37°C
  Growth strain: DH5alpha
  Copy number: Unknown
Gene/Insert
  Gene/Insert name: Rab21 (alt name: Mus musculus RAB21, member RAS oncogene family (Rab21))
  Species: M. musculus (mouse)
  Insert size (bp): 677
  Mutation: Residues 218 and 219 from C to S (CCSS: TGCTGT -> TCCTCT)
  GenBank ID: NM_024454.1
  Entrez Gene: Rab21 (a.k.a. 9630024B22)
  Promoter: CMV
  Tag / fusion protein: EGFP (N terminal on insert)
  Cloning method: Restriction Enzyme; 5′ cloning site HindIII (unknown if destroyed); 3′ cloning site XbaI (unknown if destroyed)
  Sequencing primers: 5′ EGFP-C: CATGGTCCTGCTGGAGTTCGTG
Terms and licenses: Academic/Nonprofit Terms; Industry Terms: Not Available to Industry
How to cite: pEGFP-Rab21-CCSS was a gift from Johanna Ivaska (Addgene plasmid # 83424 ; http://n2t.net/addgene:83424 ; RRID:Addgene_83424)
