[The description below was written by a language model from this plasmid's Addgene catalogue record and pLannotate feature annotations shown in this document.]
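Description:
pEGFP-Rab21-CCSS is a mammalian expression plasmid built on the pEGFP-C1 backbone, with a total size of about 5.4 kb. It encodes mouse Rab21 fused at its N terminus to EGFP. The human cytomegalovirus immediate-early enhancer and promoter drive the EGFP coding sequence. This runs through a short remnant of the multiple cloning site into the Rab21 open reading frame, which was inserted between HindIII and XbaI sites, and the transcript ends at the SV40 polyadenylation signal. The plasmid is propagated in E. coli from a high-copy ColE1/pUC-type origin and also carries an f1 origin. Selection relies on a single Tn5 aminoglycoside phosphotransferase gene (NeoR/KanR) placed behind tandem bacterial (bla-type) and SV40 early promoters and followed by the HSV TK poly(A) signal. This one marker confers kanamycin resistance in bacteria and allows G418 selection of transfected mammalian cells. The short large T antigen, ble and bGH poly(A) fragments in the feature table look like backbone remnants or partial annotation matches rather than functional elements.

The defining feature is the CCSS mutation, introduced by site-directed mutagenesis of the parental pEGFP-Rab21. It changes cysteines 218 and 219 to serines in the putative C-terminal prenylation motif. Rab GTPases normally need lipid modification of these C-terminal cysteines to attach to membranes, so this variant is expected to serve as a prenylation-deficient, membrane-targeting-defective control. Rab21 is a small GTPase that regulates endosomal trafficking of integrins and thereby cell adhesion and migration. The construct is suited to live or fixed-cell fluorescence imaging and functional comparisons with wild-type EGFP-Rab21, to test whether membrane association is required for these activities.
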