Features (pLannotate 1.2.2; 15 found; start..end, strand, type, name):
     10..94      +  CDS            large T antigen (fragment): large T antigen from SV40 (simian virus 40)
    117..238     +  polyA_signal   SV40 poly(A) signal: SV40 polyadenylation signal
    272..700     -  rep_origin     f1 ori (sequence partly withheld): f1 bacteriophage origin of replication; arrow indicates direction of (+) strand synthesis
    727..831     +  promoter       AmpR promoter: bla
    833..1190    +  promoter       SV40 promoter: SV40 enhancer and early promoter
   1225..2019    +  CDS            NeoR/KanR: aminoglycoside phosphotransferase from Tn5; aph(3')-II (or nptII); confers resistance to neomycin, kanamycin, and G418 (Geneticin®)
   2040..2192    +  CDS            ble (fragment): BLE_KLEPN - Experimental evidence at protein level: Swiss-Prot protein existence level 1. Binding protein with a strong affinity to the bleomycin family of antibiotics. Binds to CL990; an antimitotic-antibiotic compound. From Klebsiella pneumoniae.
   2251..2298    +  polyA_signal   HSV TK poly(A) signal: herpes simplex virus thymidine kinase polyadenylation signal (Cole and Stacy, 1985)
   2389..2405    -  polyA_signal   bGH poly(A) signal (fragment): bovine growth hormone polyadenylation signal
   2627..3215    +  rep_origin     ori: high-copy-number ColE1/pMB1/pBR322/pUC origin of replication
   3390..3693    +  enhancer       CMV enhancer: human cytomegalovirus immediate early enhancer
   3694..3897    +  promoter       CMV promoter: human cytomegalovirus (CMV) immediate early promoter
   3942..4658    +  CDS            EGFP: EGFP is a basic (constitutively fluorescent) green fluorescent protein published in 1996, derived from Aequorea victoria. It is reported to be a rapidly-maturing weak dimer with moderate acid sensitivity.
   4659..4689    +  misc_feature   MCS (fragment): multiple cloning site
   4689..5354    +  CDS            Rab21: RAB21_MOUSE - Experimental evidence at protein level: Swiss-Prot protein existence level 1. Small GTPase involved in membrane trafficking control (PubMed:16754960, PubMed:18804435). Regulates integrin internalization and recycling, but does not influence the traffic of endosomally translocated receptors in general (PubMed:16754960). As a result, may regulate cell adhesion and migration (PubMed:16754960). During the mitosis of adherent cells, controls the endosomal trafficking of integrins which is required for the successful completion of cytokinesis (PubMed:18804435). Involved in neurite grow
>Addgene plasmid #83424 | pEGFP-Rab21-CCSS | depositor full sequence | sequence record 166315 | pEGFP-Rab21-CCSS sequence 5358 bps
CTAGATAACTGATCATAATCAGCCATACCACATTTGTAGAGGTTTTACTTGCTTTAAAAAACCTCCCACA
CCTCCCCCTGAACCTGAAACATAAAATGAATGCAATTGTTGTTGTTAACTTGTTTATTGCAGCTTATAAT
GGTTACAAATAAAGCAATAGCATCACAAATTTCACAAATAAAGCATTTTTTTCACTGCATTCTAGTTGTG
GTTTGTCCAAACTCATCAATGTATCTTAACGCGTAAATTGTAAGCGTTAATATTTTGTTAAAATTCGCGT
TAAATTTTTGTTAAATCAGCTCATTTTTTAACCAATAGGCCGAAATCGGCAAAATCCCTTATAAATCAAA
AGAATAGACCGAGATAGGGT
[37 nt withheld, positions 371-407]
AAAGAACGTGGACTCCAACGTCAAAGG
[49 nt withheld, positions 435-483]
T
[91 nt withheld, positions 485-575]
G
[124 nt withheld, positions 577-700]
CAGGTGGCACTTTTCGGGGAAATGTGCGCGGAACCCCTATTTGTTTATTTTTCTAAATACATTCAAATAT
GTATCCGCTCATGAGACAATAACCCTGATAAATGCTTCAATAATATTGAAAAAGGAAGAGTCCTGAGGCG
GAAAGAACCAGCTGTGGAATGTGTGTCAGTTAGGGTGTGGAAAGTCCCCAGGCTCCCCAGCAGGCAGAAG
TATGCAAAGCATGCATCTCAATTAGTCAGCAACCAGGTGTGGAAAGTCCCCAGGCTCCCCAGCAGGCAGA
AGTATGCAAAGCATGCATCTCAATTAGTCAGCAACCATAGTCCCGCCCCTAACTCCGCCCATCCCGCCCC
TAACTCCGCCCAGTTCCGCCCATTCTCCGCCCCATGGCTGACTAATTTTTTTTATTTATGCAGAGGCCGA
GGCCGCCTCGGCCTCTGAGCTATTCCAGAAGTAGTGAGGAGGCTTTTTTGGAGGCCTAGGCTTTTGCAAA
GATCGATCAAGAGACAGGATGAGGATCGTTTCGCATGATTGAACAAGATGGATTGCACGCAGGTTCTCCG
GCCGCTTGGGTGGAGAGGCTATTCGGCTATGACTGGGCACAACAGACAATCGGCTGCTCTGATGCCGCCG
TGTTCCGGCTGTCAGCGCAGGGGCGCCCGGTTCTTTTTGTCAAGACCGACCTGTCCGGTGCCCTGAATGA
ACTGCAAGACGAGGCAGCGCGGCTATCGTGGCTGGCCACGACGGGCGTTCCTTGCGCAGCTGTGCTCGAC
GTTGTCACTGAAGCGGGAAGGGACTGGCTGCTATTGGGCGAAGTGCCGGGGCAGGATCTCCTGTCATCTC
ACCTTGCTCCTGCCGAGAAAGTATCCATCATGGCTGATGCAATGCGGCGGCTGCATACGCTTGATCCGGC
TACCTGCCCATTCGACCACCAAGCGAAACATCGCATCGAGCGAGCACGTACTCGGATGGAAGCCGGTCTT
GTCGATCAGGATGATCTGGACGAAGAGCATCAGGGGCTCGCGCCAGCCGAACTGTTCGCCAGGCTCAAGG
CGAGCATGCCCGACGGCGAGGATCTCGTCGTGACCCATGGCGATGCCTGCTTGCCGAATATCATGGTGGA
AAATGGCCGCTTTTCTGGATTCATCGACTGTGGCCGGCTGGGTGTGGCGGACCGCTATCAGGACATAGCG
TTGGCTACCCGTGATATTGCTGAAGAGCTTGGCGGCGAATGGGCTGACCGCTTCCTCGTGCTTTACGGTA
TCGCCGCTCCCGATTCGCAGCGCATCGCCTTCTATCGCCTTCTTGACGAGTTCTTCTGAGCGGGACTCTG
GGGTTCGAAATGACCGACCAAGCGACGCCCAACCTGCCATCACGAGATTTCGATTCCACCGCCGCCTTCT
ATGAAAGGTTGGGCTTCGGAATCGTTTTCCGGGACGCCGGCTGGATGATCCTCCAGCGCGGGGATCTCAT
GCTGGAGTTCTTCGCCCACCCTAGGGGGAGGCTAACTGAAACACGGAAGGAGACAATACCGGAAGGAACC
CGCGCTATGACGGCAATAAAAAGACAGAATAAAACGCACGGTGTTGGGTCGTTTGTTCATAAACGCGGGG
TTCGGTCCCAGGGCTGGCACTCTGTCGATACCCCACCGAGACCCCATTGGGGCCAATACGCCCGCGTTTC
TTCCTTTTCCCCACCCCACCCCCCAAGTTCGGGTGAAGGCCCAGGGCTCGCAGCCAACGTCGGGGCGGCA
GGCCCTGCCATAGCCTCAGGTTACTCATATATACTTTAGATTGATTTAAAACTTCATTTTTAATTTAAAA
GGATCTAGGTGAAGATCCTTTTTGATAATCTCATGACCAAAATCCCTTAACGTGAGTTTTCGTTCCACTG
AGCGTCAGACCCCGTAGAAAAGATCAAAGGATCTTCTTGAGATCCTTTTTTTCTGCGCGTAATCTGCTGC
TTGCAAACAAAAAAACCACCGCTACCAGCGGTGGTTTGTTTGCCGGATCAAGAGCTACCAACTCTTTTTC
CGAAGGTAACTGGCTTCAGCAGAGCGCAGATACCAAATACTGTCCTTCTAGTGTAGCCGTAGTTAGGCCA
CCACTTCAAGAACTCTGTAGCACCGCCTACATACCTCGCTCTGCTAATCCTGTTACCAGTGGCTGCTGCC
AGTGGCGATAAGTCGTGTCTTACCGGGTTGGACTCAAGACGATAGTTACCGGATAAGGCGCAGCGGTCGG
GCTGAACGGGGGGTTCGTGCACACAGCCCAGCTTGGAGCGAACGACCTACACCGAACTGAGATACCTACA
GCGTGAGCTATGAGAAAGCGCCACGCTTCCCGAAGGGAGAAAGGCGGACAGGTATCCGGTAAGCGGCAGG
GTCGGAACAGGAGAGCGCACGAGGGAGCTTCCAGGGGGAAACGCCTGGTATCTTTATAGTCCTGTCGGGT
TTCGCCACCTCTGACTTGAGCGTCGATTTTTGTGATGCTCGTCAGGGGGGCGGAGCCTATGGAAAAACGC
CAGCAACGCGGCCTTTTTACGGTTCCTGGCCTTTTGCTGGCCTTTTGCTCACATGTTCTTTCCTGCGTTA
TCCCCTGATTCTGTGGATAACCGTATTACCGCCATGCATTAGTTATTAATAGTAATCAATTACGGGGTCA
TTAGTTCATAGCCCATATATGGAGTTCCGCGTTACATAACTTACGGTAAATGGCCCGCCTGGCTGACCGC
CCAACGACCCCCGCCCATTGACGTCAATAATGACGTATGTTCCCATAGTAACGCCAATAGGGACTTTCCA
TTGACGTCAATGGGTGGAGTATTTACGGTAAACTGCCCACTTGGCAGTACATCAAGTGTATCATATGCCA
AGTACGCCCCCTATTGACGTCAATGACGGTAAATGGCCCGCCTGGCATTATGCCCAGTACATGACCTTAT
GGGACTTTCCTACTTGGCAGTACATCTACGTATTAGTCATCGCTATTACCATGGTGATGCGGTTTTGGCA
GTACATCAATGGGCGTGGATAGCGGTTTGACTCACGGGGATTTCCAAGTCTCCACCCCATTGACGTCAAT
GGGAGTTTGTTTTGGCACCAAAATCAACGGGACTTTCCAAAATGTCGTAACAACTCCGCCCCATTGACGC
AAATGGGCGGTAGGCGTGTACGGTGGGAGGTCTATATAAGCAGAGCTGGTTTAGTGAACCGTCAGATCCG
CTAGCGCTACCGGTCGCCACCATGGTGAGCAAGGGCGAGGAGCTGTTCACCGGGGTGGTGCCCATCCTGG
TCGAGCTGGACGGCGACGTAAACGGCCACAAGTTCAGCGTGTCCGGCGAGGGCGAGGGCGATGCCACCTA
CGGCAAGCTGACCCTGAAGTTCATCTGCACCACCGGCAAGCTGCCCGTGCCCTGGCCCACCCTCGTGACC
ACCCTGACCTACGGCGTGCAGTGCTTCAGCCGCTACCCCGACCACATGAAGCAGCACGACTTCTTCAAGT
CCGCCATGCCCGAAGGCTACGTCCAGGAGCGCACCATCTTCTTCAAGGACGACGGCAACTACAAGACCCG
CGCCGAGGTGAAGTTCGAGGGCGACACCCTGGTGAACCGCATCGAGCTGAAGGGCATCGACTTCAAGGAG
GACGGCAACATCCTGGGGCACAAGCTGGAGTACAACTACAACAGCCACAACGTCTATATCATGGCCGACA
AGCAGAAGAACGGCATCAAGGTGAACTTCAAGATCCGCCACAACATCGAGGACGGCAGCGTGCAGCTCGC
CGACCACTACCAGCAGAACACCCCCATCGGCGACGGCCCCGTGCTGCTGCCCGACAACCACTACCTGAGC
ACCCAGTCCGCCCTGAGCAAAGACCCCAACGAGAAGCGCGATCACATGGTCCTGCTGGAGTTCGTGACCG
CCGCCGGGATCACTCTCGGCATGGACGAGCTGTACAAGTCCGGACTCAGATCTCGAGCTCAAGCTTCGAT
GGCTGCGGCCGGCGGCGGGGCGGCGGCGGCGGCGGGCCGAGCCTACTCCTTCAAGGTGGTGCTGCTCGGG
GAAGGCTGCGTGGGGAAGACGTCGCTGGTGCTGCGCTACTGCGAGAACAAGTTCAACGACAAGCACATCA
CCACCCTGCAGGCATCTTTCTTAACAAAGAAGTTAAATATTGGTGGAAAAAGAGTAAACCTTGCCATATG
GGACACAGCAGGTCAGGAGAGATTCCACGCACTGGGCCCAATTTACTACCGAGATTCGAACGGAGCTATT
TTAGTTTATGATGTAACGGATGAAGATTCCTTTCAGAAGGTAAAAAACTGGGTCAAAGAATTACGAAAAA
TGTTGGGAAATGAGATCTGTTTGTGTATAGTTGGTAATAAAATAGACTTGGAAAAGGAGAGGCACGTCTC
TATTCAAGAAGCAGAATCGTATGCAGAGTCTGTGGGAGCCAAGCATTACCATACTTCCGCTAAACAGAAC
AAAGGCATTGAGGAGCTCTTTCTCGACCTTTGTAAAAGAATGATAGAGACAGCCCAGGTGGATGAGAGAG
CAAAAGGCAATGGCTCGAGTCAAGCCGGGGCTGCAAGGCGAGGTGTGCAGATCATCGACGACGAGCCTCA
AGCTCAGAGCAGCGGAGGGTCCTCTTCCTCCGGCTAAT
