>Addgene plasmid #83424 | pEGFP-Rab21-CCSS | addgene partial sequence | sequence record 162180 | F1ori-F 5'-GTGGACTCTTGTTCCAAACTGG-3'
CCCTATCTCGGTCTATTCTTTTGATTTATAAGGGATTTTGCCGATTTCGGCCTATTGGTTAAAAAATGAG
CTGATTTAACAAAAATTTAACGCGAATTTTAACAAAATATTAACGCTTACAATTTACGCGTTAAGATACA
TTGATGAGTTTGGACAAACCACAACTAGAATGCAGTGAAAAAAATGCTTTATTTGTGAAATTTGTGATGC
TATTGCTTTATTTGTAACCATTATAAGCTGCAATAAACAAGTTAACAACAACAATTGCATTCATTTTATG
TTTCAGGTTCAGGGGGAGGTGTGGGAGGTTTTTTAAAGCAAGTAAAACCTCTACAAATGTGGTATGGCTG
ATTATGATCAGTTATCTAGATTAGCCGGAGGAAGAGGACCCTCCGCTGCTCTGAGCTTGAGGCTCGTCGT
CGATGATCTGCACACCTCGCCTTGCAGCCCCGGCTTGACTCGAGCCATTGCCTTTTGCTCTCTCATCCAC
CTGGGCTGTCTCTATCATTCTTTTACAAAGGTCGAGAAAGAGCTCCTCAATGCCTTTGTTCTGTTTAGCG
GAAGTATGGTAATGCTTGGCTCCCACAGACTCTGCATACGATTCTGCTTCTTGAATAGAGACGTGCCTCT
CCTTTTCCAAGTCTATTTTATTACCAACTATACACAAACAGATCTCATTTCCCAACATTTTTCGTAATTC
TTTGACCCAGTTTTTTACCTTCTGAAAGGAATCTTCATCCGTTACATCATAAACTAAAATAGCTCCGTTC
GAATCTCGGTAGTAAATTGGGCCCAGTGCGTGGAATCTCTCCTGACCTGCTGTGTCCCATATGGCAAGGT
TTACTCTTTTTCCACCAATATTTAACTTCTTTGTTAAGAAAGATGCCTGCAGGGTGGTGATGTGCTTGTC
GTTGAACTTGTTCTCGCAGTAGCGCAGCACCAGCGACGTCTTCCC
