>Addgene plasmid #83424 | pEGFP-Rab21-CCSS | addgene partial sequence | sequence record 162182 | CMV-F 5'-CGCAAATGGGCGGTAGGCGTG-3'
CTATATAAGCAGAGCTGGTTTAGTGAACCGTCAGATCCGCTAGCGCTACCGGTCGCCACCATGGTGAGCA
AGGGCGAGGAGCTGTTCACCGGGGTGGTGCCCATCCTGGTCGAGCTGGACGGCGACGTAAACGGCCACAA
GTTCAGCGTGTCCGGCGAGGGCGAGGGCGATGCCACCTACGGCAAGCTGACCCTGAAGTTCATCTGCACC
ACCGGCAAGCTGCCCGTGCCCTGGCCCACCCTCGTGACCACCCTGACCTACGGCGTGCAGTGCTTCAGCC
GCTACCCCGACCACATGAAGCAGCACGACTTCTTCAAGTCCGCCATGCCCGAAGGCTACGTCCAGGAGCG
CACCATCTTCTTCAAGGACGACGGCAACTACAAGACCCGCGCCGAGGTGAAGTTCGAGGGCGACACCCTG
GTGAACCGCATCGAGCTGAAGGGCATCGACTTCAAGGAGGACGGCAACATCCTGGGGCACAAGCTGGAGT
ACAACTACAACAGCCACAACGTCTATATCATGGCCGACAAGCAGAAGAACGGCATCAAGGTGAACTTCAA
GATCCGCCACAACATCGAGGACGGCAGCGTGCAGCTCGCCGACCACTACCAGCAGAACACCCCCATCGGC
GACGGCCCCGTGCTGCTGCCCGACAACCACTACCTGAGCACCCAGTCCGCCCTGAGCAAAGACCCCAACG
AGAAGCGCGATCACATGGTCCTGCTGGAGTTCGTGACCGCCGCCGGGATCACTCTCGGCATGGACGAGCT
GTACAAGTCCGGACTCAGATCTCGAGCTCAAGCTTCGATGGCTGCGGCCGGCGGCGGGGCGGCGGCGGCG
GCGGGCCGAGCCTACTCCTTCAAGGTGGTGCTGCTCGGGGAAGGCTGCGTGGGGAAGACGTCGCTGGTGC
TGCGCTACTGCGAGAACAAGTTCAACGACAAGCACATCACCACCCTGCAGGCATCTTTCTTAACAAAGAA
GTTAAATATTGGTGGAAAAA
